Addgene plasmid #213285: GPR55-DuET
Purpose: The DuET construct encodes the named human GPCR engineered with a cleaved hemagglutinin signal peptide, a 5' FLAG and a 3' 1D4 epitope tag optimized for expression in mammalian cells and proteomics studies.
Depositing lab: Thomas Sakmar. Depositing organization: Rockefeller University. Publication: Multiplexed selectivity screening of anti-GPCR antibodies. Dahl L, Kotliar IB, Bendes A, Dodig-Crnkovic T, Fromm S, Elofsson A, Uhlen M, Sakmar TP, Schwenk JM. Sci Adv. 2023 May 3;9(18):eadf9297. doi: 10.1126/sciadv.adf9297. Epub 2023 May 3. PubMed 37134173.
Backbone
  Vector backbone: pcDNA 3.1 (+)
  Vector type: Mammalian Expression
Growth in bacteria
  Bacterial resistance: Ampicillin, 100 μg/mL
  Growth temperature: 37°C
  Growth strain: DH5alpha
  Copy number: High Copy
Gene/Insert
  Gene/Insert name: GPR55 (alt name: G protein-coupled receptor 55)
  Species: H. sapiens (human)
  Entrez Gene: GPR55 (a.k.a. LPIR1)
  Promoter: CMV, T7
  Tag / fusion protein: FLAG (N terminal on insert); 1D4 (C terminal on insert)
  Cloning method: Gibson Cloning
Terms and licenses: Academic/Nonprofit Terms; Industry Terms: Not Available to Industry
Depositor comments: Class: A, Family: Orphan. Ensembl ID: ENSG00000135898, Uniprot ID: Q9Y2T6
How to cite: GPR55-DuET was a gift from Thomas Sakmar (Addgene plasmid # 213285 ; http://n2t.net/addgene:213285 ; RRID:Addgene_213285)
