[The description below was written by a language model from this plasmid's Addgene catalogue record and pLannotate feature annotations shown in this document.]
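Description:
GPR55-DuET is a mammalian expression plasmid built on the pcDNA 3.1 (+) backbone that carries the human orphan class A G protein-coupled receptor GPR55, a receptor for lysophosphatidylinositol and a putative cannabinoid receptor. It is maintained in E. coli through a high-copy ColE1/pUC-type origin and an ampicillin resistance gene (β-lactamase with its own promoter). An f1 origin is also present, which allows single-stranded DNA production. For selection in mammalian cells, the backbone provides a neomycin/kanamycin phosphotransferase gene driven by the SV40 enhancer/early promoter and terminated by an SV40 polyadenylation signal. The annotation software also reports short fragment matches (bom, lac promoter/operator region, lacI, ble, a truncated HIV-1 LTR). These appear to be backbone remnants or partial hits rather than functional parts of the design.

The receptor cassette is transcribed from the human cytomegalovirus immediate early enhancer and promoter, and the transcript is terminated by the bovine growth hormone polyadenylation signal. A T7 promoter sits just upstream of the coding region, where it can serve for in vitro transcription or as a sequencing primer site. According to the catalogue entry, the "DuET" format places a cleavable hemagglutinin signal peptide and a FLAG epitope at the receptor's N terminus and a 1D4 epitope at its C terminus. The feature table detects the FLAG sequence (as a partial 3xFLAG match) immediately before the GPR55 open reading frame. It does not separately annotate the signal peptide or the 1D4 tag. The insert was assembled by Gibson cloning. The dual tagging is intended to support receptor expression in mammalian cells together with epitope-based capture and detection in proteomics work, and the associated study used the format for multiplexed selectivity screening of anti-GPCR antibodies.
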