Features (pLannotate 1.2.2; 21 found; start..end, strand, type, name):
    752..856     -  promoter       AmpR promoter: bla
    915..967     -  misc_feature   bom (fragment): basis of mobility region from pBR322
   1122..1501    +  enhancer       CMV enhancer: human cytomegalovirus immediate early enhancer
   1502..1705    +  promoter       CMV promoter: human cytomegalovirus (CMV) immediate early promoter
   1701..1734    +  LTR            5' LTR (truncated) (fragment): truncated 5' long terminal repeat (LTR) from HIV-1
   1750..1768    +  promoter       T7 promoter: promoter for bacteriophage T7 RNA polymerase
   1861..1881    +  CDS            3xFLAG (fragment): three tandem FLAG® epitope tags
   1894..2850    +  CDS            GPR55: GPR55_HUMAN - Experimental evidence at protein level: Swiss-Prot protein existence level 1. May be involved in hyperalgesia associated with inflammatory and neuropathic pain (By similarity). Receptor for L-alpha- lysophosphatidylinositol (LPI). LPI induces Ca(2+) release from intracellular stores via the heterotrimeric G protein GNA13 and RHOA. Putative cannabinoid receptor. May play a role in bone physiology by regulating osteoclast number and function. From Homo sapiens (Human).
   2981..3205    +  polyA_signal   bGH poly(A) signal: bovine growth hormone polyadenylation signal
   3209..3230    +  promoter       SV40 promoter (fragment): SV40 enhancer and early promoter
   3251..3679    +  rep_origin     f1 ori (sequence partly withheld): f1 bacteriophage origin of replication; arrow indicates direction of (+) strand synthesis
   3693..4022    +  promoter       SV40 promoter: SV40 enhancer and early promoter
   4089..4880    +  CDS            neo: KKA2_KLEPN - Also known as kan, nptII. Experimental evidence at protein level: Swiss-Prot protein existence level 1. Resistance to kanamycin, neomycin, paromomycin, ribostamycin, butirosin and gentamicin B. From Klebsiella pneumoniae.
   4904..5062    +  CDS            ble (fragment): BLE_KLEPN - Experimental evidence at protein level: Swiss-Prot protein existence level 1. Binding protein with a strong affinity to the bleomycin family of antibiotics. Binds to CL990; an antimitotic-antibiotic compound. From Klebsiella pneumoniae.
   5057..5178    +  polyA_signal   SV40 poly(A) signal: SV40 polyadenylation signal
   5251..5267    -  protein_bind   lac operator: The lac repressor binds to the lac operator to inhibit transcription in E. coli. This inhibition can be relieved by adding lactose or isopropyl-β-D-thiogalactopyranoside (IPTG). lac repressor encoded by lacI
   5275..5305    -  promoter       lac promoter: promoter for the E. coli lac operon
   5320..5341    -  protein_bind   CAP binding site: CAP binding activates transcription in the presence of cAMP. E. coli catabolite activator protein
   5354..5446    -  CDS            lacI (fragment): lac repressor; lacI; The lac repressor binds to the lac operator to inhibit transcription in E. coli. This inhibition can be relieved by adding lactose or isopropyl-β-D-thiogalactopyranoside (IPTG).
   5629..6217    -  rep_origin     ori: high-copy-number ColE1/pMB1/pBR322/pUC origin of replication
   6388..751     -  CDS            AmpR (across the origin): β-lactamase; bla; confers resistance to ampicillin, carbenicillin, and related antibiotics
>Addgene plasmid #213285 | GPR55-DuET | addgene full sequence | sequence record 430830 | Addgene NGS Result
CATCTGGCCCCAGTGCTGCAATGATACCGCGAGACCCACGCTCACCGGCTCCAGATTTATCAGCAATAAA
CCAGCCAGCCGGAAGGGCCGAGCGCAGAAGTGGTCCTGCAACTTTATCCGCCTCCATCCAGTCTATTAAT
TGTTGCCGGGAAGCTAGAGTAAGTAGTTCGCCAGTTAATAGTTTGCGCAACGTTGTTGCCATTGCTACAG
GCATCGTGGTGTCACGCTCGTCGTTTGGTATGGCTTCATTCAGCTCCGGTTCCCAACGATCAAGGCGAGT
TACATGATCCCCCATGTTGTGCAAAAAAGCGGTTAGCTCCTTCGGTCCTCCGATCGTTGTCAGAAGTAAG
TTGGCCGCAGTGTTATCACTCATGGTTATGGCAGCACTGCATAATTCTCTTACTGTCATGCCATCCGTAA
GATGCTTTTCTGTGACTGGTGAGTACTCAACCAAGTCATTCTGAGAATAGTGTATGCGGCGACCGAGTTG
CTCTTGCCCGGCGTCAATACGGGATAATACCGCGCCACATAGCAGAACTTTAAAAGTGCTCATCATTGGA
AAACGTTCTTCGGGGCGAAAACTCTCAAGGATCTTACCGCTGTTGAGATCCAGTTCGATGTAACCCACTC
GTGCACCCAACTGATCTTCAGCATCTTTTACTTTCACCAGCGTTTCTGGGTGAGCAAAAACAGGAAGGCA
AAATGCCGCAAAAAAGGGAATAAGGGCGACACGGAAATGTTGAATACTCATACTCTTCCTTTTTCAATAT
TATTGAAGCATTTATCAGGGTTATTGTCTCATGAGCGGATACATATTTGAATGTATTTAGAAAAATAAAC
AAATAGGGGTTCCGCGCACATTTCCCCGAAAAGTGCCACCTGACGTCGACGGATCGGGAGATCTCCCGAT
CCCCTATGGTGCACTCTCAGTACAATCTGCTCTGATGCCGCATAGTTAAGCCAGTATCTGCTCCCTGCTT
GTGTGTTGGAGGTCGCTGAGTAGTGCGCGAGCAAAATTTAAGCTACAACAAGGCAAGGCTTGACCGACAT
TTGCATGAAGAATCTGCTTAGGGTTAGGCGTTTTGCGCTGCTTCGCGATGTACGGGCCAGATATACGCGT
TGACATTGATTATTGACTAGTTATTAATAGTAATCAATTACGGGGTCATTAGTTCATAGCCCATATATGG
AGTTCCGCGTTACATAACTTACGGTAAATGGCCCGCCTGGCTGACCGCCCAACGACCCCCGCCCATTGAC
GTCAATAATGACGTATGTTCCCATAGTAACGCCAATAGGGACTTTCCATTGACGTCAATGGGTGGAGTAT
TTACGGTAAACTGCCCACTTGGCAGTACATCAAGTGTATCATATGCCAAGTACGCCCCCTATTGACGTCA
ATGACGGTAAATGGCCCGCCTGGCATTATGCCCAGTACATGACCTTATGGGACTTTCCTACTTGGCAGTA
CATCTACGTATTAGTCATCGCTATTACCATGGTGATGCGGTTTTGGCAGTACATCAATGGGCGTGGATAG
CGGTTTGACTCACGGGGATTTCCAAGTCTCCACCCCATTGACGTCAATGGGAGTTTGTTTTGGCACCAAA
ATCAACGGGACTTTCCAAAATGTCGTAACAACTCCGCCCCATTGACGCAAATGGGCGGTAGGCGTGTACG
GTGGGAGGTCTATATAAGCAGAGCTCTCTGGCTAACTAGAGAACCCACTGCTTACTGGCTTATCGAAATT
AATACGACTCACTATAGGGAGACCCAAGCTGGCTAGCGTTTAAACTTAAGCTTAGCGCCACCATGAAGAC
GATCATCGCCCTGAGCTACATCTTCTGCCTGGTATTCGCCGACTACAAGGACGATGATGACGCCAGCATC
GATATGTCACAGCAAAATACAAGTGGGGACTGTCTCTTCGACGGGGTCAACGAGCTCATGAAGACACTCC
AGTTTGCCGTCCACATTCCGACCTTCGTGCTGGGCCTGCTGCTGAACTTGCTTGCCATCCACGGGTTCTC
TACATTCCTGAAGAATCGGTGGCCCGACTACGCTGCAACCTCAATCTATATGATCAACCTTGCCGTTTTC
GACCTGCTGCTGGTTCTGTCCCTGCCATTTAAAATGGTGCTCTCTCAGGTACAAAGCCCCTTCCCATCAC
TGTGCACACTTGTCGAGTGCCTGTACTTTGTCTCAATGTATGGTTCCGTGTTTACTATCTGTTTCATTTC
CATGGACCGCTTCCTTGCAATTCGGTACCCATTGCTTGTTTCACACCTGAGGTCACCTCGCAAGATCTTT
GGGATATGTTGCACAATCTGGGTGCTCGTATGGACAGGGAGCATCCCTATATACAGCTTCCACGGTAAGG
TAGAGAAATATATGTGTTTCCACAACATGTCCGATGACACTTGGAGTGCGAAAGTATTCTTTCCTCTTGA
GGTGTTTGGATTTTTGCTCCCTATGGGCATTATGGGCTTTTGCTGTAGTCGGTCAATTCACATTCTTCTC
GGTCGAAGAGACCACACACAGGACTGGGTGCAACAAAAGGCCTGCATATACAGCATTGCCGCCTCACTGG
CGGTATTTGTGGTGAGCTTTCTCCCCGTCCACCTGGGGTTTTTCCTGCAGTTCCTCGTGAGAAACTCTTT
TATCGTGGAGTGCCGGGCTAAACAGTCTATATCCTTCTTTTTGCAACTTTCAATGTGCTTTTCAAACGTG
AACTGCTGCCTCGATGTCTTTTGCTATTATTTCGTTATTAAAGAATTTCGCATGAACATCCGAGCACATC
GGCCCAGCCGCGTGCAGTTGGTGCTGCAGGACACTACCATATCTCGGGGTATCGATACCGGTGGACGCAC
CGGTGAATTCGATGAGGCCAGCACCACCGTGTCTAAGACCGAGACTTCTCAGGTGGCCCCTGCCTAACTC
GAGTCTAGAGGGCCCGTTTAAACCCGCTGATCAGCCTCGACTGTGCCTTCTAGTTGCCAGCCATCTGTTG
TTTGCCCCTCCCCCGTGCCTTCCTTGACCCTGGAAGGTGCCACTCCCACTGTCCTTTCCTAATAAAATGA
GGAAATTGCATCGCATTGTCTGAGTAGGTGTCATTCTATTCTGGGGGGTGGGGTGGGGCAGGACAGCAAG
GGGGAGGATTGGGAAGACAATAGCAGGCATGCTGGGGATGCGGTGGGCTCTATGGCTTCTGAGGCGGAAA
GAACCAGCTGGGGCTCTAGGGGGTATCCCC
[124 nt withheld, positions 3251-3374]
C
[91 nt withheld, positions 3376-3466]
A
[49 nt withheld, positions 3468-3516]
CCTTTGACGTTGGAGTCCACGTTCTTT
[37 nt withheld, positions 3544-3580]
ACCCTATCTCGGTCTATTCTTTTGATTTATAAGGGATTTTGCCGATTTCGGCCTATTGGTTAAAAAATGA
GCTGATTTAACAAAAATTTAACGCGAATTAATTCTGTGGAATGTGTGTCAGTTAGGGTGTGGAAAGTCCC
CAGGCTCCCCAGCAGGCAGAAGTATGCAAAGCATGCATCTCAATTAGTCAGCAACCAGGTGTGGAAAGTC
CCCAGGCTCCCCAGCAGGCAGAAGTATGCAAAGCATGCATCTCAATTAGTCAGCAACCATAGTCCCGCCC
CTAACTCCGCCCATCCCGCCCCTAACTCCGCCCAGTTCCGCCCATTCTCCGCCCCATGGCTGACTAATTT
TTTTTATTTATGCAGAGGCCGAGGCCGCCTCTGCCTCTGAGCTATTCCAGAAGTAGTGAGGAGGCTTTTT
TGGAGGCCTAGGCTTTTGCAAAAAGCTCCCGGGAGCTTGTATATCCATTTTCGGATCTGATCAAGAGACA
GGATGAGGATCGTTTCGCATGATTGAACAAGATGGATTGCACGCAGGTTCTCCGGCCGCTTGGGTGGAGA
GGCTATTCGGCTATGACTGGGCACAACAGACAATCGGCTGCTCTGATGCCGCCGTGTTCCGGCTGTCAGC
GCAGGGGCGCCCGGTTCTTTTTGTCAAGACCGACCTGTCCGGTGCCCTGAATGAACTGCAGGACGAGGCA
GCGCGGCTATCGTGGCTGGCCACGACGGGCGTTCCTTGCGCAGCTGTGCTCGACGTTGTCACTGAAGCGG
GAAGGGACTGGCTGCTATTGGGCGAAGTGCCGGGGCAGGATCTCCTGTCATCTCACCTTGCTCCTGCCGA
GAAAGTATCCATCATGGCTGATGCAATGCGGCGGCTGCATACGCTTGATCCGGCTACCTGCCCATTCGAC
CACCAAGCGAAACATCGCATCGAGCGAGCACGTACTCGGATGGAAGCCGGTCTTGTCGATCAGGATGATC
TGGACGAAGAGCATCAGGGGCTCGCGCCAGCCGAACTGTTCGCCAGGCTCAAGGCGCGCATGCCCGACGG
CGAGGATCTCGTCGTGACCCATGGCGATGCCTGCTTGCCGAATATCATGGTGGAAAATGGCCGCTTTTCT
GGATTCATCGACTGTGGCCGGCTGGGTGTGGCGGACCGCTATCAGGACATAGCGTTGGCTACCCGTGATA
TTGCTGAAGAGCTTGGCGGCGAATGGGCTGACCGCTTCCTCGTGCTTTACGGTATCGCCGCTCCCGATTC
GCAGCGCATCGCCTTCTATCGCCTTCTTGACGAGTTCTTCTGAGCGGGACTCTGGGGTTCGAAATGACCG
ACCAAGCGACGCCCAACCTGCCATCACGAGATTTCGATTCCACCGCCGCCTTCTATGAAAGGTTGGGCTT
CGGAATCGTTTTCCGGGACGCCGGCTGGATGATCCTCCAGCGCGGGGATCTCATGCTGGAGTTCTTCGCC
CACCCCAACTTGTTTATTGCAGCTTATAATGGTTACAAATAAAGCAATAGCATCACAAATTTCACAAATA
AAGCATTTTTTTCACTGCATTCTAGTTGTGGTTTGTCCAAACTCATCAATGTATCTTATCATGTCTGTAT
ACCGTCGACCTCTAGCTAGAGCTTGGCGTAATCATGGTCATAGCTGTTTCCTGTGTGAAATTGTTATCCG
CTCACAATTCCACACAACATACGAGCCGGAAGCATAAAGTGTAAAGCCTGGGGTGCCTAATGAGTGAGCT
AACTCACATTAATTGCGTTGCGCTCACTGCCCGCTTTCCAGTCGGGAAACCTGTCGTGCCAGCTGCATTA
ATGAATCGGCCAACGCGCGGGGAGAGGCGGTTTGCGTATTGGGCGCTCTTCCGCTTCCTCGCTCACTGAC
TCGCTGCGCTCGGTCGTTCGGCTGCGGCGAGCGGTATCAGCTCACTCAAAGGCGGTAATACGGTTATCCA
CAGAATCAGGGGATAACGCAGGAAAGAACATGTGAGCAAAAGGCCAGCAAAAGGCCAGGAACCGTAAAAA
GGCCGCGTTGCTGGCGTTTTTCCATAGGCTCCGCCCCCCTGACGAGCATCACAAAAATCGACGCTCAAGT
CAGAGGTGGCGAAACCCGACAGGACTATAAAGATACCAGGCGTTTCCCCCTGGAAGCTCCCTCGTGCGCT
CTCCTGTTCCGACCCTGCCGCTTACCGGATACCTGTCCGCCTTTCTCCCTTCGGGAAGCGTGGCGCTTTC
TCATAGCTCACGCTGTAGGTATCTCAGTTCGGTGTAGGTCGTTCGCTCCAAGCTGGGCTGTGTGCACGAA
CCCCCCGTTCAGCCCGACCGCTGCGCCTTATCCGGTAACTATCGTCTTGAGTCCAACCCGGTAAGACACG
ACTTATCGCCACTGGCAGCAGCCACTGGTAACAGGATTAGCAGAGCGAGGTATGTAGGCGGTGCTACAGA
GTTCTTGAAGTGGTGGCCTAACTACGGCTACACTAGAAGAACGGTATTTGGTATCTGCGCTCTGCTGAAG
CCAGTTACCTTCGGAAAAAGAGTTGGTAGCTCTTGATCCGGCAAACAAACCACCGCTGGTAGCGGTGGTT
TTTTTGTTTGCAAGCAGCAGATTACGCGCAGAAAAAAAGGATCTCAAGAAGATCCTTTGATCTTTTCTAC
GGGGTCTGACGCTCAGTGGAACGAAAACTCACGTTAAGGGATTTTGGTCATGAGATTATCAAAAAGGATC
TTCACCTAGATCCTTTTAAATTAAAAATGAAGTTTTAAATCAATCTAAAGTATATATGAGTAAACTTGGT
CTGACAGTTACCAATGCTTAATCAGTGAGGCACCTATCTCAGCGATCTGTCTATTTCGTTCATCCATAGT
TGCCTGACTCCCCGTCGTGTAGATAACTACGATACGGGAGGGCTTAC
